Addgene plasmid #14639: pSV CDK9 (D167N) HA (P#601)
Depositing lab: Matija Peterlin. Depositing organization: University of California, San Francisco (UCSF). Publication: The ability of positive transcription elongation factor B to transactivate human immunodeficiency virus transcription depends on a functional kinase domain, cyclin T1, and Tat. Fujinaga K, Cujec TP, Peng J, Garriga J, Price DH, Grana X, Peterlin BM. J Virol. 1998 Sep . 72(9):7154-9. PubMed 9696809.
Backbone
  Vector backbone: pSV Sport
  Backbone manufacturer: Invitrogen
  Backbone size w/o insert (bp): 3160
  Vector type: Mammalian Expression
Growth in bacteria
  Bacterial resistance: Ampicillin, 100 μg/mL
  Growth temperature: 37°C
  Growth strain: DH5alpha
  Copy number: High Copy
Gene/Insert
  Gene/Insert name: cdk9 D167N (alt names: cyclin dependent kinase 9; cdk9)
  Species: H. sapiens (human)
  Insert size (bp): 1100
  Mutation: D167N. Kinase negative mutant.
  Entrez Gene: CDK9 (a.k.a. C-2k, CDC2L4, CTK1, PITALRE, TAK)
  Tag / fusion protein: HA
  Cloning method: Restriction Enzyme; 5′ cloning site EcoRI (unknown if destroyed); 3′ cloning site NotI (unknown if destroyed)
  Sequencing primers: 5′ SP6
Terms and licenses: Academic/Nonprofit Terms; Industry Terms: Not Available to Industry
Depositor comments: contains a 3'HA tag.
How to cite: pSV CDK9 (D167N) HA (P#601) was a gift from Matija Peterlin (Addgene plasmid # 14639 ; http://n2t.net/addgene:14639 ; RRID:Addgene_14639)
