[The description below was written by a language model from this plasmid's Addgene catalogue record and pLannotate feature annotations shown in this document.]
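Description:
pSV CDK9 (D167N) HA is a mammalian expression plasmid built on the pSV Sport backbone. It carries a human CDK9 cDNA of about 1.1 kb cloned between EcoRI and NotI sites. The full sequenced construct is about 4.3 kb. It is propagated in E. coli through a high-copy ColE1/pUC-type origin and selected with ampicillin via the β-lactamase gene and its native promoter. Short lacI, lac UV5 promoter and lac operator remnants are also annotated in the backbone.

Expression in mammalian cells is driven by the SV40 enhancer/early promoter upstream of the CDK9 open reading frame. Downstream lie SV40 small t/large T intron fragments and the SV40 polyadenylation signal, which provide splicing and 3′ end processing of the transcript. SP6 and T7 phage promoters flank the insert in opposing orientations, so sense or antisense RNA can be transcribed in vitro; the SP6 site also serves for sequencing into the 5′ end.

The insert encodes CDK9 (also called PITALRE or TAK), the catalytic subunit of positive transcription elongation factor b (P-TEFb). With cyclin T, it phosphorylates the RNA polymerase II C-terminal domain to promote productive elongation. The D167N substitution renders the kinase inactive. According to the depositor, an HA epitope is fused at the 3′ (C-terminal) end for detection or immunoprecipitation, although the tag is not separately annotated in the feature table. The associated study examined how P-TEFb transactivation of HIV transcription depends on a functional kinase domain, cyclin T1 and Tat. This fits use of the plasmid as a kinase-negative control or comparison to wild-type CDK9 in transfected cells.
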