Features (pLannotate 1.2.2; 15 found; start..end, strand, type, name):
     23..93      +  promoter       SV40 promoter (fragment): SV40 enhancer and early promoter
    120..330     +  promoter       SV40 promoter: SV40 early promoter
    344..362     +  promoter       SP6 promoter: promoter for bacteriophage SP6 RNA polymerase
    394..1509    +  CDS            CDK9: CDK9_HUMAN - Also known as CDC2L4, TAK. Experimental evidence at protein level: Swiss-Prot protein existence level 1. Protein kinase involved in the regulation of transcription (PubMed:10574912, PubMed:10757782, PubMed:11145967, PubMed:11575923, PubMed:11809800, PubMed:11884399, PubMed:14701750, PubMed:16109376, PubMed:16109377, PubMed:20930849, PubMed:28426094). Member of the cyclin-dependent kinase pair (CDK9/cyclin-T) complex, also called positive transcription elongation factor b (P-TEFb), which facilitates the transition from abortive to productive elongation by phosphorylating the CTD (C
   1599..1617    -  promoter       T7 promoter: promoter for bacteriophage T7 RNA polymerase
   1631..1745    +  intron         large T intron (fragment): SV40 (simian virus 40) large T antigen intron
   1819..1844    +  intron         small t intron (fragment): SV40 (simian virus 40) small t antigen intron
   1844..1981    +  CDS            large T antigen (fragment): large T antigen from SV40 (simian virus 40)
   2004..2138    +  polyA_signal   SV40 poly(A) signal: SV40 polyadenylation signal
   2139..2192    -  CDS            lacI (fragment): lac repressor; lacI; The lac repressor binds to the lac operator to inhibit transcription in E. coli. This inhibition can be relieved by adding lactose or isopropyl-β-D-thiogalactopyranoside (IPTG).
   2375..2963    -  rep_origin     ori: high-copy-number ColE1/pMB1/pBR322/pUC origin of replication
   3134..3994    -  CDS            AmpR: β-lactamase; bla; confers resistance to ampicillin, carbenicillin, and related antibiotics
   3995..4099    -  promoter       AmpR promoter: bla
   4212..4242    +  promoter       lac UV5 promoter: E. coli lac promoter with an "up" mutation
   4250..4266    +  protein_bind   lac operator: The lac repressor binds to the lac operator to inhibit transcription in E. coli. This inhibition can be relieved by adding lactose or isopropyl-β-D-thiogalactopyranoside (IPTG). lac repressor encoded by lacI
>Addgene plasmid #14639 | pSV CDK9 (D167N) HA (P#601) | addgene full sequence | sequence record 402678 | Addgene NGS Result
CTGTGGAATGTGTGTCAGTTAGGGTGTGGAAATCCCCAGGCTCCCCAGCAGGCAGAAGTATGCAAAGCAT
GCATCTCAATTAGTCAGCAACCAGGTGTGGAAAGTCCCCAGGCTCCCCAGCAGGCAGAAGTATGCAAAGC
ATGCATCTCAATTAGTCAGCAACCATAGTCCCGCCCCTAACTCCGCCCATCCCGCCCCTAACTCCGCCCA
GTTCCGCCCATTCTCCGCCCCATGGCTGACTAATTTTTTTTATTTATGCAGAGGCCGAGGCCGCCTCGGC
CTCTGAGCTATTCCAGAAGTAGTGAGGAGGCTTTTTTGGAGGCCTAGGCTTTTGCAAAAAGCTATTTAGG
TGACACTATAGAAGGTACGCCTGCAGGTACCGGTCCGGAATTCATGGCAAAGCAGTACGACTCGGTGGAG
TGCCCTTTTTGTGATGAAGTTTCCAAATACGAGAAGCTCGCCAAGATCGGCCAAGGCACCTTCGGGGAGG
TGTTCAAGGCCAGGCACCGCAAGACCGGCCAGAAGGTGGCTCTGAAGAAGGTGCTGATGGAAAACGAGAA
GGAGGGGTTCCCCATTACAGCCTTGCGGGAGATCAAGATCCTTCAGCTTCTAAAACACGAGAATGTGGTC
AACTTGATTGAGATTTGTCGAACCAAAGCTTCCCCCTATAACCGCTGCAAGGGTAGTATATACCTGGTGT
TCGACTTCTGCGAGCATGACCTTGCTGGGCTGTTGAGCAATGTTTTGGTCAAGTTCACGCTGTCTGAGAT
CAAGAGGGTGATGCAGATGCTGCTTAACGGCCTCTACTACATCCACAGAAACAAGATCCTGCATAGGGAC
ATGAAGGCTGCTAATGTGCTTATCACTCGTGATGGGGTCCTGAAGCTGGCAAACTTTGGGCTGGCCCGGG
CCTTCAGCCTGGCCAAGAACAGCCAGCCCAACCGCTACACCAACCGTGTGGTGACACTCTGGTACCGGCC
CCCGGAGCTGTTGCTCGGGGAGCGGGACTACGGCCCCCCCATTGACCTGTGGGGTGCTGGGTGCATCATG
GCAGAGATGTGGACCCGCAGCCCCATCATGCAGGGCAACACGGAGCAGCACCAACTCGCCCTCATCAGTC
AGCTCTGCGGCTCCATCACCCCTGAGGTGTGGCCAAACGTGGACAACTATGAGCTGTACGAAAAGCTGGA
GCTGGTCAAGGGCCAGAAGCGGAAGGTGAAGGACAGGCTGAAGGCCTATGTGCGTGACCCATACGCACTG
GACCTCATCGACAAGCTGCTGGTGCTGGACCCTGCCCAGCGCATCGACAGCGATGACGCCCTCAACCACG
ACTTCTTCTGGTCCGACCCCATGCCCTCCGACCTCAAGGGCATGCTCTCCACCCACCTGACGTCCATGTT
CGAGTACTTGGCACCACCGCGCCGGAAGGGCAGCCAGATCACCCAGCAGTCCACCAACCAGAGTCGCAAT
CCCGCCACCACCAACCAGACGGAGTTTGAGCGCGTCTTCTATGATGTTCCTGATTATGCTAGTCTCTAGG
CGGCCGCTCTAGAGGATCCAAGCTTACGTACGCGTGCATGCGACGTCATAGCTCTCTCCCTATAGTGAGT
CGTATTATAAGCTAGCTTGGGATCTTTGTGAAGGAACCTTACTTCTGTGGTGTGACATAATTGGACAAAC
TACCTACAGAGATTTAAAGCTCTAAGGTAAATATAAAATTTTTAAGTGTATAATGTGTTAAACTAGCTGC
ATATGCTTGCTGCTTGAGAGTTTTGCTTACTGAGTATGATTTATGAAAATATTATACACAGGAGCTAGTG
ATTCTAATTGTTTGTGTATTTTAGATTCACAGTCCCAAGGCTCATTTCAGGCCCCTCAGTCCTCACAGTC
TGTTCATGATCATAATCAGCCATACCACATTTGTAGAGGTTTTACTTGCTTTAAAAAACCTCCCACACCT
CCCCCTGAACCTGAAACATAAAATGAATGCAATTGTTGTTGTTAACTTGTTTATTGCAGCTTATAATGGT
TACAAATAAAGCAATAGCATCACAAATTTCACAAATAAAGCATTTTTTTCACTGCATTCTAGTTGTGGTT
TGTCCAAACTCATCAATGTATCTTATCATGTCTGGATCCTGCATTAATGAATCGGCCAACGCGCGGGGAG
AGGCGGTTTGCGTATTGGGCGCTCTTCCGCTTCCTCGCTCACTGACTCGCTGCGCTCGGTCGTTCGGCTG
CGGCGAGCGGTATCAGCTCACTCAAAGGCGGTAATACGGTTATCCACAGAATCAGGGGATAACGCAGGAA
AGAACATGTGAGCAAAAGGCCAGCAAAAGGCCAGGAACCGTAAAAAGGCCGCGTTGCTGGCGTTTTTCCA
TAGGCTCCGCCCCCCTGACGAGCATCACAAAAATCGACGCTCAAGTCAGAGGTGGCGAAACCCGACAGGA
CTATAAAGATACCAGGCGTTTCCCCCTGGAAGCTCCCTCGTGCGCTCTCCTGTTCCGACCCTGCCGCTTA
CCGGATACCTGTCCGCCTTTCTCCCTTCGGGAAGCGTGGCGCTTTCTCATAGCTCACGCTGTAGGTATCT
CAGTTCGGTGTAGGTCGTTCGCTCCAAGCTGGGCTGTGTGCACGAACCCCCCGTTCAGCCCGACCGCTGC
GCCTTATCCGGTAACTATCGTCTTGAGTCCAACCCGGTAAGACACGACTTATCGCCACTGGCAGCAGCCA
CTGGTAACAGGATTAGCAGAGCGAGGTATGTAGGCGGTGCTACAGAGTTCTTGAAGTGGTGGCCTAACTA
CGGCTACACTAGAAGAACAGTATTTGGTATCTGCGCTCTGCTGAAGCCAGTTACCTTCGGAAAAAGAGTT
GGTAGCTCTTGATCCGGCAAACAAACCACCGCTGGTAGCGGTGGTTTTTTTGTTTGCAAGCAGCAGATTA
CGCGCAGAAAAAAAGGATCTCAAGAAGATCCTTTGATCTTTTCTACGGGGTCTGACGCTCAGTGGAACGA
AAACTCACGTTAAGGGATTTTGGTCATGAGATTATCAAAAAGGATCTTCACCTAGATCCTTTTAAATTAA
AAATGAAGTTTTAAATCAATCTAAAGTATATATGAGTAAACTTGGTCTGACAGTTACCAATGCTTAATCA
GTGAGGCACCTATCTCAGCGATCTGTCTATTTCGTTCATCCATAGTTGCCTGACTCCCCGTCGTGTAGAT
AACTACGATACGGGAGGGCTTACCATCTGGCCCCAGTGCTGCAATGATACCGCGAGACCCACGCTCACCG
GCTCCAGATTTATCAGCAATAAACCAGCCAGCCGGAAGGGCCGAGCGCAGAAGTGGTCCTGCAACTTTAT
CCGCCTCCATCCAGTCTATTAATTGTTGCCGGGAAGCTAGAGTAAGTAGTTCGCCAGTTAATAGTTTGCG
CAACGTTGTTGCCATTGCTACAGGCATCGTGGTGTCACGCTCGTCGTTTGGTATGGCTTCATTCAGCTCC
GGTTCCCAACGATCAAGGCGAGTTACATGATCCCCCATGTTGTGCAAAAAAGCGGTTAGCTCCTTCGGTC
CTCCGATCGTTGTCAGAAGTAAGTTGGCCGCAGTGTTATCACTCATGGTTATGGCAGCACTGCATAATTC
TCTTACTGTCATGCCATCCGTAAGATGCTTTTCTGTGACTGGTGAGTACTCAACCAAGTCATTCTGAGAA
TAGTGTATGCGGCGACCGAGTTGCTCTTGCCCGGCGTCAATACGGGATAATACCGCGCCACATAGCAGAA
CTTTAAAAGTGCTCATCATTGGAAAACGTTCTTCGGGGCGAAAACTCTCAAGGATCTTACCGCTGTTGAG
ATCCAGTTCGATGTAACCCACTCGTGCACCCAACTGATCTTCAGCATCTTTTACTTTCACCAGCGTTTCT
GGGTGAGCAAAAACAGGAAGGCAAAATGCCGCAAAAAAGGGAATAAGGGCGACACGGAAATGTTGAATAC
TCATACTCTTCCTTTTTCAATATTATTGAAGCATTTATCAGGGTTATTGTCTCATGAGCGGATACATATT
TGAATGTATTTAGAAAAATAAACAAATAGGGGTTCCGCGCACATTTCCCCGAAAAGTGCCACCTGACGTC
TAAGAAACCATTATTATCATGACATTAACCTATAAAAATAGGCGTATCACGAGGCCCTTTCACTCATTAG
GCACCCCAGGCTTTACACTTTATGCTTCCGGCTCGTATAATGTGTGGAATTGTGAGCGGATAACAATTTC
ACACAGGAAACAGCATCGATG
